>Addgene plasmid #219703 | L1P139 - pSPCH-PhiC31-tUBQ1 | addgene full sequence | sequence record 435733 | Addgene NGS Result
ACCACAGAATCAGGGGATAACGCAGGAAAGAACATGAAGGCCTTGACAGGATATATTGGCGGGTAAACTA
AGTCGCTGTATGTGTTTGTTTGAGATCTCATGTGAGCAAAAGGCCAGCAAAAGGCCAGGAACCGTAAAAA
GGCCGCGTTGCTGGCGTTTTTCCATAGGCTCCGCCCCCCTGACGAGCATCACAAAAATCGACGCTCAAGT
CAGAGGTGGCGAAACCCGACAGGACTATAAAGATACCAGGCGTTTCCCCCTGGAAGCTCCCTCGTGCGCT
CTCCTGTTCCGACCCTGCCGCTTACCGGATACCTGTCCGCCTTTCTCCCTTCGGGAAGCGTGGCGCTTTC
TCATAGCTCACGCTGTAGGTATCTCAGTTCGGTGTAGGTCGTTCGCTCCAAGCTGGGCTGTGTGCACGAA
CCCCCCGTTCAGCCCGACCGCTGCGCCTTATCCGGTAACTATCGTCTTGAGTCCAACCCGGTAAGACACG
ACTTATCGCCACTGGCAGCAGCCACTGGTAACAGGATTAGCAGAGCGAGGTATGTAGGCGGTGCTACAGA
GTTCTTGAAGTGGTGGCCTAACTACGGCTACACTAGAAGAACAGTATTTGGTATCTGCGCTCTGCTGAAG
CCAGTTACCTTCGGAAGAAGAGTTGGTAGCTCTTGATCCGGCAAACAAACCACCGCTGGTAGCGGTGGTT
TTTTTGTTTGCAAGCAGCAGATTACGCGCAGAAAAAAAGGATCTCAAGAAGATCCTTTGATCTTTTCTAC
GGGGTCTGACGCTCAGTGGAACGAAAACTCACGTTAAGGGATTTTGGTCATGAGATTATCAAAAAGGATC
TTCACCTAGATCCTTTTAAATTAAAAATGAAGTTTTAAATCAATCTAAAGTACTGAGAGATCCCCTCATA
ATTTCCCCAAAGCGTAACCATGTGTGAATAAATTTTGAGCTAGTAGGGTTGCAGCCACGAGTAAGTCTTC
CCTTGTTATTGTGTAGCCAGAATGCCGCAAAACTTCCATGCCTAAGCGAACTGTTGAGAGTACGTTTCGA
TTTCTGACTGTGTTAGCCTGGAAGTGCTTGTCCCAACCTTGTTTCTGAGCATGAACGCCCGCAAGCCAAC
ATGTTAGTTGAAGCATCAGGGCGATTAGCAGCATGATATCAAAACGCTCTGAGCTGCTCGTTCGGCTATG
GCGTAGGCCTAGTCCGTAGGCAGGACTTTTCAAGTCTCGGAAGGTTTCTTCAATCTGCATTCGCTTCGAA
TAGATATTAACAAGTTGTTTGGGTGTTCGAATTTCAACAGGTAAGTTAGTTGCTAGAACCCATGGCTCCT
TTGCCGACGCTGAGTAGATTTTAGGTGACGGGTGGTGACAATGAGTCCGTGTCGAGCGCTGATTTTTTCG
GCCTTTAGAGCGAGATTTATACAATAGAATTTGGCATGAGATTGGATTGCTTTTAGTCAGCCTCTTATAG
CCTAAAGTCTTTGAGTGACTAGATGACATATCATGTAAGTTGCTGATAGGTTTCCAGTTTTCCGCTCCTA
GGTCTGCATATTGTACTTTTCCTCTTACTCGACTTAACCAGTACCAACCCAGCTTCTCAACGGATTTATA
CCATGGCACTTTAAAGCCAGCATCACTGACAATGAGCGGTGTGGTGTTACTCGGTAGAATGCTCGCAAGG
TCGGCTAGAAATTGGTCATGAGCTTTCTTTGAACATTGCTCTGAAAGCGGGAACGCTTTCTCATAAAGAG
TAACAGAACGACCGTGTAGTGCGACTGAAGCTCGCAATACCATAAGTCGTTTTTGCTCACGAATATCAGA
CCAGTCAACAAGTACAATGGGCATCGTATTGCCCGAACAGATAAAGCTAGCATGCCAACGGTATACAGCG
AGTCGCTCTTTGTGGAGGTGACGATTACCTAACAATCGGTCGATTCGTTTGATGTTATGTTTTGTTCTCG
CTTTGGTTGGCAGGTTACGGCCAAGTTCGGTAAGAGTGAGAGTTTTACAGTCAAGTAATGCGTGGCAAGC
CAACGTTAAGCTGTTGAGTCGTTTTAAGTGTAATTCGGGGCAGAATTGGTAAAGAGAGTCGTGTAAAATA
TCGAGTTCGCACATCTTGTTGTCTGATTATTGATTTTTCGCGAAACCATTTGATCATATGACAAGATGTG
TATCCACCTTAACTTAATGATTTTTACCAAAATCATTAGGGGATTCATCAGTCTAAAGTATATATGTGTA
ACATTGGTCTAGTGATTAGAAAAACTCATCGAGCATCAAATGAAACTGCAATTTATTCATATCAGGATTA
TCAATACCATATTTTTGAAAAAGCCGTTTCTGTAATGAAGGAGAAAACTCACCGAGGCAGTTCCATAGGA
TGGCAAGATCCTGGTATCGGTCTGCGATTCCGACTCGTCCAACATCAATACAACCTATTAATTTCCCCTC
GTCAAAAATAAGGTTATCAAGTGAGAAATCACCATGAGTGACGACTGAATCCGGTGAGAATGGCAAAAGT
TTATGCATTTCTTTCCAGACTTGTTCAACAGGCCAGCCATTACGCTCGTCATCAAAATCACTCGCATCAA
CCAAACCGTTATTCATTCGTGATTGCGCCTGAGCGAGACGAAATACGCGATCGCTGTTAAAAGGACAATT
ACAAACAGGAATCGAATGCAACCGGCGCAGGAACACTGCCAGCGCATCAACAATATTTTCACCTGAATCA
GGATATTCTTCTAATACCTGGAATGCTGTTTTCCCTGGGATCGCAGTGGTGAGTAACCATGCATCATCAG
GAGTACGGATAAAATGCTTGATGGTCGGAAGAGGCATAAATTCCGTCAGCCAGTTTAGTCTGACCATCTC
ATCTGTAACATCATTGGCAACGCTACCTTTGCCATGTTTCAGAAACAACTCTGGCGCATCGGGCTTCCCA
TACAATCGGTAGATTGTCGCACCTGATTGCCCGACATTATCGCGAGCCCATTTATACCCATATAAATCAG
CATCCATGTTGGAATTTAATCGCGGCCTTGAGCAAGACGTTTCCCGTTGAATATGGCTCATAACACCCCT
TGTATTACTGTTTATGTAAGCAGACAGTTTTATTGTTCATGATGATATATTTTTATCTTGTGCAATGTAA
CATCAGAGATTTTGAGACACAACGTGGCTTTGTTGAATAAATCGAACTTTTGCTGAGTTGAAGGATCAGA
TCACGCATCTTCCCGACAACGCAGACCGTTCCGTGGCAAAGCAAAAGTTCAAAATCACCAACTGGTCCAC
CTACAACAAAGCTCTCATCAACCGTGGCTCCCTCACTTTCTGGCTGGATGATGGGGCGATTCAGGCGATC
CCCATCCAACAGCCCGCCGTCGAGCGGGCTTTTTTATCCCCGGAAGCCTGTGGATAGAGGGTAGTTATCC
ACGTGAAACCGCTAATGCCCCGCAAAGCCTTGATTCACGGGGCTTTCCGGCCCGCTCCAAAAACTATCCA
CGTGAAATCGCTAATCAGGGTACGTGAAATCGCTAATCGGAGTACGTGAAATCGCTAATAAGGTCACGTG
AAATCGCTAATCAAAAAGGCACGTGAGAACGCTAATAGCCCTTTCAGATCAACAGCTTGCAAACACCCCT
CGCTCCGGCAAGTAGTTACAGCAAGTAGTATGTTCAATTAGCTTTTCAATTATGAATATATATATCAATT
ATTGGTCGCCCTTGGCTTGTGGACAATGCGCTACGCGCACCGGCTCCGCCCGTGGACAACCGCAAGCGGT
TGCCCACCGTCGAGCGCCTTTGCCCACAACCCGGCGGCCGGCCGCAACAGATCGTTTTATAAATTTTTTT
TTTTGAAAAAGAAAAAGCCCGAAAGGCGGCAACCTCTCGGGCTTCTGGATTTCCGATCCCCGGAATTAGA
TCTTGGCAGGATATATTGTGGTGTAACGTTATCGATCTGGATTTTAGTACTGGATTTTGGTTTTAGGAAT
TAGAAATTTTATTGATAGAAGTATTTTACAAATACAAATACATACTAAGGGTTTCTTATATGCTCAACAC
ATGAGCGAAACCCTATAAGAACCCTAATTTCCCTTATCGGGAAACTACTCACACATTATTTATGGAGAAA
ATAGAGAGAGATAGATTTGTAGAGAGAGACTGGTGATTTCAGCGTACCGAATTAATTCCTGAATCACTGC
GACCGGCCCTCCCGCGACCCAGCCGAGCGAGCTTAGCGAACTGTGGACGAGAACTGTGCCACCAAGCGTA
AGGCCGTTCTCTCGCATTTGCCTTGCTAGGCTCGCGCGAGTTGCTGGCTGAGGCGTTCTCGAAATCAGCT
CTTGTTCGGTCGGCATCTACTCTATTCCTTTGCCCTCGGACGAGTGCTGGGGCGTCGGTTTCCACTATCG
GCGAGTACTTCTACACAGCCATCGGTCCAGACGGCCGCGCTTCTGCGGGCGATTTGTGTACGCCCGACAG
TCCCGGCTCCGGATCGGACGATTGCGTCGCATCGACCCTGCGCCCAAGCTGCATCATCGAAATTGCCGTC
AACCAAGCTCTGATAGAGTTGGTCAAGACCAATGCGGAGCATATACGCCCGGAGCCTTGGCGATCCTGCA
AGCTCCGGATGCCTCCGCTCGAAGTAGCGCGTCTGCTGCTCCATACAAGCCAACCACGGCCTCCAGAAGA
AGATGTTGGCGACCTCGTATTGGGAATCCCCGAACATCGCCTCGCTCCAGTCAATGACCGCTGTTATGCG
GCCATTGTCCGTCAGGACATTGTTGGAGCCGAAATCCGCGTGCACGAGGTGCCGGACTTCGGGGCAGTCC
TCGGCCCAAAGCATCAGCTCATCGAGAGCCTGCGCGACGGACGCACTGACGGTGTCGTCCATCACAGTTT
GCCAGTGATACACATGGGGATCAGCAATCGCGCATATGAAATCACGCCATGTAGTGTATTGACCGATTCC
TTGCGGTCCGAATGGGCCGAACCCGCTCGTCTGGCTAAGATCGGCCGCAGCGATAGCATCCATAGCCTCC
GCGACCGGCTGAAGAACAGCGGGCAGTTCGGTTTCAGGCAGGTCTTGCAACGTGACACCCTGTGCACGGC
GGGAGATGCAATAGGTCAGGCTCTCGCTGAACTCCCCAATGTCAAGCACTTCCGGAATCGGGAGCGCGGC
CGATGCAAAGTGCCGATAAACATAACGATCTTTGTAGAAACCATCGGCGCAGCTATTTACCCGCAGGACA
TATCCACGCCCTCCTACATCGAAGCTGAAAGCACGAGATTCTTCGCCCTCCGAGAGCTGCATCAGGTCGG
AGACGCTGTCGAACTTTTCGATCAGAAACTTCTCGACAGACGTCGCGGTGAGTTCAGGCTTTTTCATAGG
GGGGATCAGCTTGGGCTGTCCTCTCCAAATGAAATGAACTTCCTTATATAGAGGAAGGGTCTTGCGAAGG
ATAGTGGGATTGTGCGTCATCCCTTACGTCAGTGGAGATGTCACATCAATCCACTTGCTTTGAAGACGTG
GTTGGAACGTCTTCTTTTTCCACGATGCTCCTCGTGGGTGGGGGTCCATCTTTGGGACCACTGTCGGCAG
AGGCATCTTGAATGATAGCCTTTCCTTTATCGCAATGATGGCATTTGTAGGAGCCACCTTCCTTTTCTAC
TGTCCTTTCGATGAAGTGACAGATAGCTGGGCAATGGAATCCGAGGAGGTTTCCCGAAATTACCCTTTGT
TGAAAAGTCTCAATAGCCCTTTGGTCTTCTGAGACTGTATCTTTGACATTTTTGGAGTAGGGGTACGATA
ACATTAACGCTTACAATTTCCATTCGCCATTCAGGCTGCGCAACTGTTGGGAAGGGCGATCGGTGCGGGC
CTCTTCGCTATTACGCCAGCTGGCGAAAGGGGGATGTGCTGCAAGGCGATTAAGTTGGGTAACGCCAGGG
TTTTCCCAGTCACGACGTTGTAAAACGACGGCCAGTGAATTGTAATACGACTCACTATAGGGCTTGGAGC
GTTACTAAAAAGACATGGTCAGGTAAATAATATCTGACAGCCAACTCATTAACTTCAAACCTAACGACTA
CCTGGTTTGTCTTGGCTCCATCTTCTTAAATTTTCGTTTATTTTCTAAAACATTTGAATGGATTATCAAA
AAAGAAAATGTCAAGCAATATTTATATTTATGTACAAATATTTCAAAAACTTTTGAAAGGGAAAGTTCAA
ATGAAGGGTGGCTCCTCAAGATGCAATTTGATTTTGATGAGACAAAATGAGGCACGTCTAGTATGACATC
AACTATTTATTGCCTTAGATCTATCCCTTGTCTTTTGTTTTCTTGAAAACAAATTCGTTTGCTCCCTGTA
TCAATATAAAGATTAACTTACAAAAGAGGTGATATATATATATATATATACACATTATATCCCATCTTAT
TAATAATGCTTACTAATATTGCTAAATTCATATTCTATTTTGGGTTGGTTTTATAAGAAATTGAATTCTT
ATGCCATCTCATCAGGTGTTTATGAAATATGTTAGGGATCCAGTTGAACTGAACTAACATTACTAAATTG
AATTAATTAAATTGTATGTATGGCTCGGGAAAGAAGAAGGAACGGATTTTCTTTCAGAATTGTGGAATCG
AATTTTGTTCTTCTTTTTGGGCTTAAATGTTGGTTAGATTACACCATGACATAAACAAAGGCCAAAGTAT
ATGCTTTAAGTGAAAATCTGTATTTTTAAATCGACTGGCGATAACATGTCTGAAATTGGTCTATCAATCA
TAAAAAGTCTCTAAATATGTATCTTTTTATTTTTTGAATAATGAATGATCTATAATGTGAATGTACAACA
CATCATTCAATTGATTGTCTCACGATTGAGGCGCTAAAATAAATGTGAACTCACTAATTTCAAATGTTTT
TTTTTTGTTTGTTTTTTTGTATATATATATACTTGGAAACCGGGATTGGTCGGACCATATTCGCAACCCG
AACATATACGTAAATTAAATACAAAGAACGTACATGTCCGTGTTTATGTGTATTACATGTTTGTGTGTAC
AAAAAACAATTATACCGAGCTTGTGATTATTCAAAATTTTACCCCCATAAAAATCTTTTCCTAAGGAATT
TATGTATCTTTCCCTTTGCAATATGCAACCTTTATCTCTGTAATATAAAGTATACAATAAGACGTACCAT
ATATATATATGTAGATGCATATTTATATCTAAAACATAAATGAGACACGAAAAACCTAGATCCTCCCCCA
AATTTCATCCAACGGCACAAACCGCATAATAAATAACCCTATCAAAATATAATAATAAAAATTGAAATTT
GATAGCGATAGTTTAGTCCTCGATGAATGCGAGTCCCTCATATTTACTCCTTTTGGCATTCACTCTCTTT
ATTTCTCTTTCTCAACTTGATATGTCTTTTGGCGTCTCTTTCTTTCCCTAAATCTTTCTTTTATTTTGCT
GTTTAAAAAAAAAATCCAACCATAAGACAAAACAACGAACGAGGAAGAGAGAGAGAGAAGGATATATCTC
TAATCACGAATGGACACGTATGCCGGCGCTTATGATAGACAATCAAGAGAAAGAGAGAACTCTTCTGCCG
CCTCTCCAGCTACACAGAGATCTGCCAACGAGGATAAAGCTGCTGATTTACAAAGAGAGGTAGAGAGAGA
TGGGGGTAGGTTTAGATTTGTGGGTCATTTCTCTGAGGCTCCTGGTACATCAGCCTTTGGTACTGCTGAA
CGGCCTGAATTTGAAAGAATATTAAATGAGTGTCGGGCCGGTCGACTAAATATGATAATAGTTTATGATG
TATCTAGGTTCAGTAGACTCAAAGTTATGGATGCAATTCCGATCGTGAGCGAGCTACTTGCACTCGGTGT
TACTATCGTAAGTACACAAGAAGGTGTATTCAGGCAGGGTAATGTGATGGACCTTATACACCTTATTATG
CGACTCGACGCTAGCCATAAAGAGTCATCACTGAAGAGTGCTAAAATCTTGGACACCAAGAACCTGCAAA
GGGAGCTTGGAGGCTATGTAGGAGGAAAAGCTCCGTATGGTTTCGAACTCGTGAGTGAGACAAAAGAGAT
TACCAGAAATGGTAGGATGGTGAACGTGGTTATTAATAAGCTAGCTCATAGCACAACCCCTCTCACAGGG
CCTTTTGAGTTCGAACCTGACGTTATTAGATGGTGGTGGAGAGAGATCAAAACTCACAAACATCTTCCAT
TTAAGCCAGGTAGCCAGGCTGCTATCCACCCTGGATCTATCACTGGGCTTTGTAAAAGGATGGATGCTGA
CGCAGTGCCAACTCGAGGGGAAACAATCGGTAAGAAGACTGCATCTTCCGCTTGGGATCCCGCTACAGTT
ATGAGAATCCTTCGGGATCCGCGTATTGCTGGATTCGCCGCAGAAGTCATTTATAAGAAAAAACCTGATG
GTACTCCTACTACAAAAATCGAAGGTTATAGGATCCAAAGGGATCCTATTACTTTGCGTCCAGTTGAATT
AGACTGTGGACCGATCATCGAACCTGCCGAGTGGTACGAGTTGCAGGCCTGGCTTGATGGTAGAGGGCGT
GGAAAGGGTTTATCTCGGGGACAGGCAATTTTGTCAGCAATGGATAAGCTTTATTGTGAGTGTGGGGCTG
TTATGACATCAAAACGTGGAGAAGAGTCAATCAAGGATTCTTACAGGTGCAGACGTCGTAAAGTGGTGGA
CCCTTCTGCTCCAGGACAGCATGAGGGTACATGCAACGTTTCTATGGCTGCTCTTGATAAATTTGTGGCC
GAACGTATTTTCAACAAGATTAGACACGCTGAAGGGGATGAGGAAACTTTAGCTCTTCTTTGGGAGGCTG
CCCGGCGTTTTGGTAAGCTAACAGAGGCACCAGAAAAAAGTGGCGAAAGAGCTAATTTGGTAGCCGAAAG
AGCAGACGCCTTGAATGCATTGGAAGAACTTTACGAAGATAGGGCTGCCGGAGCATATGATGGACCAGTT
GGTCGGAAGCATTTCAGGAAGCAACAAGCTGCACTAACTTTGAGACAGCAAGGCGCAGAGGAGCGACTCG
CAGAGCTTGAGGCCGCCGAGGCCCCAAAGCTTCCACTCGATCAATGGTTTCCTGAGGATGCCGACGCTGA
TCCTACAGGTCCAAAGAGCTGGTGGGGAAGAGCTAGCGTAGACGATAAGAGAGTGTTTGTGGGTCTATTT
GTTGACAAGATTGTAGTTACTAAGTCCACTACGGGTCGAGGACAGGGCACTCCCATCGAAAAGAGAGCCA
GTATTACCTGGGCAAAGCCTCCAACCGATGATGATGAAGACGATGCACAAGATGGTACCGAGGATGTGGC
AGCATAATAAGCTTAGAGACTCTTATCAAGAATCCCATCTCTTGCTTGCTTTTTTTTGTTGTCTTCCCTT
TGATAGGGTTTGTTTTTCTTGTTTCAGTGACTTTCTATGTTAAAAGATAATGTCAGTAAAAGGATTTGGT
TTTCTATTATTCTGAATCGATTACGGAAGATTCTTGCTTAATTCCAATCTATACAAGTATCGTGAAATAA
TGACCGTTTATGTGATTAGGAGACGTGTTTCATTAATAAAATATAAGATCAATACATTGTTAGTAGTGAT
AAACTATGTACAAATTGTATTGATTGTAAAAGAAACACAATAGGTTCCTTTTTTCTACAATATATTGTGA
CAGACTCTCTGTTTTAACGAATGAATTAAATTTGTCAACGAAAAAATTAAAGAATGATGTGATCACTTTG
CACCTTGGTTCATCTTCAGAGGCTTCTGCATGTTCCATGCATTGAGGCTCTCTACGGTCACAGGTTGTGA
GCCGTTGTTAAAGACAAACAAATGCGCT
Features (pLannotate 1.2.2; 15 found; start..end, strand, type, name):
     44..68      +  misc_feature   RB T-DNA repeat: right border repeat from nopaline C58 T-DNA
    159..747     -  rep_origin     ori: high-copy-number ColE1/pMB1/pBR322/pUC origin of replication
   2106..2175    +  ncRNA          RNA-OUT: Accession: RF00240 - RNA-OUT
   2256..3071    -  CDS            KanR: aminoglycoside phosphotransferase; aph(3')-Ia; confers resistance to kanamycin in bacteria or G418 (Geneticin®) in eukaryotes
   3256..3357    +  CDS            TRA2_ECOLX (fragment): Protein predicted: Swiss-Prot protein existence level 4. Required for transposition of transposon Tn903. From Escherichia coli.
   3362..3797    +  rep_origin     pSa ori: origin of replication from bacterial plasmid pSa
   3924..3946    +  misc_feature   LB T-DNA repeat: left border repeat from nopaline C58 T-DNA (truncated)
   3954..4130    -  polyA_signal   CaMV poly(A) signal: cauliflower mosaic virus polyadenylation signal
   4180..4344    -  CDS            yokD (fragment): YOKD_BACSU - Experimental evidence at protein level: Swiss-Prot protein existence level 1. May contribute to antibiotic resistance. From Bacillus subtilis (strain 168).
   4365..5387    -  CDS            hph: KHYB_ECOLX - Experimental evidence at protein level: Swiss-Prot protein existence level 1. The aminoglycoside phosphotransferases achieve inactivation of their antibiotic substrates by phosphorylation. Only phosphorylates hygromycin and closely related compounds such as demethyl analogs and destomycin. From Escherichia coli.
   5407..5752    -  promoter       CaMV 35S promoter: strong constitutive promoter from cauliflower mosaic virus
   5409..5455    -  promoter       minimal CaMV 35S promoter: minimal 35S promoter from cauliflower mosaic virus
   5833..5990    -  CDS            lacZα (fragment): LacZα fragment of β-galactosidase; lacZ fragment
   5993..6011    +  promoter       T7 promoter: promoter for bacteriophage T7 RNA polymerase
   9796..56      -  CDS            CWINV2 (fragment) (across the origin): INV2_ARATH - Also known as BFRUCT2. Experimental evidence at transcript level: Swiss-Prot protein existence level 2. From Arabidopsis thaliana (Mouse-ear cress).
