[The description below was written by a language model from this plasmid's Addgene catalogue record and pLannotate feature annotations shown in this document.]
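Description:
L1P139 - pSPCH-PhiC31-tUBQ1 is a Level 1 Golden Gate assembly in the pGII-L1-Rep backbone, a pGreenII-style binary plant expression vector intended for Agrobacterium-mediated T-DNA delivery. In bacteria it is maintained as a high-copy plasmid through a ColE1/pUC-type origin and selected with kanamycin via the aph(3')-Ia gene. A pSa origin is also present, which in this class of binary vectors supports replication in Agrobacterium. Nopaline-type right and left T-DNA border repeats delimit the region transferred to the plant genome. Within the borders, adjacent to the left border, sits a plant selection cassette in which a CaMV 35S promoter drives the hygromycin phosphotransferase gene (hph), terminated by a CaMV poly(A) signal. Remnants of the cloning region, a lacZα fragment and a T7 promoter, lie next to it.

The payload, described in the catalogue as a synthetic insert of about 3.8 kb, places the PhiC31 serine integrase coding sequence under the SPCH promoter with a UBQ1 terminator. The stated purpose is to express the integrase during the early stage of stomatal development. The automated feature table does not annotate the promoter, integrase or terminator. These presumably occupy the long unannotated stretch between the T7 promoter and the right border, but the table does not confirm this. The short hits to yokD, CWINV2 and a Tn903 transposition protein are fragmentary similarity matches rather than intended functional parts. PhiC31 catalyses unidirectional recombination between attB and attP sites, so a cell-type-restricted integrase line of this kind would typically be paired with a recombination target construct, although the record does not describe a partner.
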