Addgene plasmid #219703: L1P139 - pSPCH-PhiC31-tUBQ1
Purpose: Level 1 pSPCH-PhiC31-tUBQ1, for early stage of stomata development expression of PhiC31 integrase
Depositing lab: Jennifer Nemhauser. Depositing organization: University of Washington.
Backbone
  Vector backbone: pGII-L1-Rep
  Backbone size w/o insert (bp): 4708
  Vector type: Plant Expression
  Selectable markers: Hygromycin
Growth in bacteria
  Bacterial resistance: Kanamycin, 50 μg/mL
  Growth temperature: 37°C
  Growth strain: DH5alpha
  Copy number: High Copy
Gene/Insert
  Gene/Insert name: pSPCH:PhiC31:tUBQ1
  Species: Synthetic
  Insert size (bp): 3839
  Cloning method: Golden Gate
Terms and licenses: Academic/Nonprofit Terms; Industry Terms: Not Available to Industry
How to cite: L1P139 - pSPCH-PhiC31-tUBQ1 was a gift from Jennifer Nemhauser (Addgene plasmid # 219703 ; http://n2t.net/addgene:219703 ; RRID:Addgene_219703)
